Addgene plasmid #136077: pCsC_spacer
Purpose: Use when making odd level constructs (L3,...) if pCsC position (position 3) has no construct assigned
Depositing lab: Jim Haseloff. Depositing organization: University of Cambridge. Publication: Systematic tools for reprogramming plant gene expression in a simple model, Marchantia polymorpha. Sauret-Gueto S, Frangedakis E, Silvestri L, Rebmann M, Tomaselli M, Markel K, Delmans M, West A, Patron NJ, Haseloff J. ACS Synth Biol. 2020 Mar 12. doi: 10.1021/acssynbio.9b00511. PubMed 32163700.
Backbone
  Vector backbone: pCsc
  Vector type: Plant Expression, Synthetic Biology
Growth in bacteria
  Bacterial resistance: Spectinomycin, 50 μg/mL
  Growth temperature: 37°C
  Growth strain: DH5alpha
  Copy number: High Copy
Gene/Insert
  Gene/Insert name: Even spacer
  Species: Synthetic
  Mutation: BsaI/ SapI domesticated
  Cloning method: Restriction Enzyme; 5′ cloning site BsaI (destroyed during cloning); 3′ cloning site BsaI (destroyed during cloning)
  Sequencing primers: 5′ n/a
Depositor comments: Please visit https://www.biorxiv.org/content/10.1101/2020.02.29.971002v1 for bioRxiv preprint.
How to cite: pCsC_spacer was a gift from Jim Haseloff (Addgene plasmid # 136077 ; http://n2t.net/addgene:136077 ; RRID:Addgene_136077)
