[The description below was written by a language model from this plasmid's Addgene catalogue record and pLannotate feature annotations shown in this document.]
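Description:
pCsC_spacer is a filler plasmid from a hierarchical (Loop-type) Type IIS assembly toolkit developed for plant synthetic biology in the liverwort Marchantia polymorpha. It is built on the pCsC backbone, the spectinomycin-selected acceptor that occupies position 3 of a four-position assembly set. Its insert is a short synthetic sequence recorded as "Even spacer", with internal BsaI and SapI sites removed (domesticated) so it survives later assembly rounds. The spacer was cloned in with BsaI, and those sites were destroyed in the process. According to the record, it is used when building odd-level constructs (L3 and above) if no real construct is assigned to position 3. The spacer then stands in for the missing unit so the multi-part reaction can still close.

The 6.9 kb feature table describes a binary vector of the pCAMBIA/pGreen style. A high-copy ColE1/pUC-type origin supports propagation in E. coli. The pVS1 oriV, RepA and StaA stability functions allow replication and maintenance in Agrobacterium, and a pBR322 bom site is also present. Selection is through aadA, which confers spectinomycin and streptomycin resistance. It lies next to integron remnants, namely a Pc promoter fragment and a short gentamicin acetyltransferase fragment, and the rop, RSF ori and Sinorhizobium protein hits are likewise only partial matches. Nopaline-type left and right T-DNA border repeats lie only about 250 bp apart. No promoter, coding sequence, reporter or plant selection marker is annotated between them, which is consistent with an inert spacer. The spacer itself and any flanking Type IIS sites are not annotated in the table.
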