Features (pLannotate 1.2.2; 13 found; start..end, strand, type, name):
     37..625     -  rep_origin     ori: high-copy-number ColE1/pMB1/pBR322/pUC origin of replication
    716..1504    -  CDS            aadA: S3AD_ECOLX - Experimental evidence at protein level: Swiss-Prot protein existence level 1. Mediates bacterial resistance to the antibiotics streptomycin and spectinomycin. From Escherichia coli.
   1511..1567    -  CDS            GmR (fragment): gentamycin acetyltransferase; aacC1; confers resistance to gentamycin
   1743..1766    -  promoter       Pc promoter (fragment): intI1 (promoter lies within the coding sequence); class 1 integron promoter
   2290..2314    +  misc_feature   LB T-DNA repeat: left border repeat from nopaline C58 T-DNA
   2562..2586    +  misc_feature   RB T-DNA repeat: right border repeat from nopaline C58 T-DNA
   2926..3327    +  CDS            Y4CG_SINFN (fragment): Protein inferred from homology: Swiss-Prot protein existence level 3. From Sinorhizobium fredii (strain NBRC 101917 / NGR234).
   3887..4516    +  CDS            pVS1 StaA: stability protein from the Pseudomonas plasmid pVS1 (Heeb et al., 2000)
   4945..6018    +  CDS            pVS1 RepA: replication protein from the Pseudomonas plasmid pVS1 (Heeb et al., 2000)
   6084..6278    +  rep_origin     pVS1 oriV: origin of replication for the Pseudomonas plasmid pVS1 (Heeb et al., 2000)
   6481..6520    +  CDS            rop (fragment): Rop protein, which maintains plasmids at low copy number; rop
   6622..6762    +  misc_feature   bom: basis of mobility region from pBR322
   6769..6900    -  rep_origin     RSF ori (fragment): Plasmids containing the RSF 1030 origin of replication can be propagated in E. coli cells that contain additional plasmids with compatible origins.
>Addgene plasmid #136077 | pCsC_spacer | addgene full sequence | sequence record 274975 | Addgene NGS Result
GGCCAGGAACCGTAAAAAGGCCGCGTTGCTGGCGTTTTTCCATAGGCTCCGCCCCCCTGACGAGCATCAC
AAAAATCGACGCTCAAGTCAGAGGTGGCGAAACCCGACAGGACTATAAAGATACCAGGCGTTTCCCCCTG
GAAGCTCCCTCGTGCGCTCTCCTGTTCCGACCCTGCCGCTTACCGGATACCTGTCCGCCTTTCTCCCTTC
GGGAAGCGTGGCGCTTTCTCATAGCTCACGCTGTAGGTATCTCAGTTCGGTGTAGGTCGTTCGCTCCAAG
CTGGGCTGTGTGCACGAACCCCCCGTTCAGCCCGACCGCTGCGCCTTATCCGGTAACTATCGTCTTGAGT
CCAACCCGGTAAGACACGACTTATCGCCACTGGCAGCAGCCACTGGTAACAGGATTAGCAGAGCGAGGTA
TGTAGGCGGTGCTACAGAGTTCTTGAAGTGGTGGCCTAACTACGGCTACACTAGAAGGACAGTATTTGGT
ATCTGCGCTCTGCTGAAGCCAGTTACCTTCGGAAAAAGAGTTGGTAGCTCTTGATCCGGCAAACAAACCA
CCGCTGGTAGCGGTGGTTTTTTTGTTTGCAAGCAGCAGATTACGCGCAGAAAAAAAGGATCTCAAGAAGA
TCCTTTGATCTTTTCTACGGGGTCTGACGCTCAGTGGAACGAAAACTCACGTTAAGGGATTTTGGTCATG
CATTCTAGGTGATTATTTGCCGACTACCTTGGTGATCTCGCCTTTCACGTAGTGGACAAATTCTTCCAAC
TGATCTGCGCGCGAGGCCAAGCGATCTTCTTCTTGTCCAAGATAAGCCTGTCTAGCTTCAAGTATGACGG
GCTGATACTGGGCCGGCAGGCGCTCCATTGCCCAGTCGGCAGCGACATCCTTCGGCGCGATTTTGCCGGT
TACTGCGCTGTACCAAATGCGGGACAACGTAAGCACTACATTTCGCTCATCACCAGCCCAGTCGGGCGGC
GAGTTCCATAGCGTTAAGGTTTCATTTAGCGCCTCAAATAGATCCTGTTCAGGAACCGGATCAAAGAGTT
CCTCCGCCGCTGGACCTACCAAGGCAACGCTATGTTCTCTTGCTTTTGTCAGCAAGATAGCCAGATCAAT
GTCGATCGTGGCTGGCTCGAAGATACCTGCAAGAATGTCATTGCGCTGCCATTCTCCAAATTGCAGTTCG
CGCTTAGCTGGATAACGCCACGGAATGATGTCGTCGTGCACAACAATGGTGACTTCTACAGCGCGGAGAA
TCTCGCTCTCTCCAGGGGAAGCCGAAGTTTCCAAAAGGTCGTTGATCAAAGCTCGCCGCGTTGTTTCATC
AAGCCTTACGGTCACCGTAACCAGCAAATCAATATCACTGTGTGGCTTCAGGCCGCCATCCACTGCGGAG
CCGTACAAATGTACGGCCAGCAACGTCGGTTCGAGATGGCGCTCGATGACGCCAACTACCTCTGATAGTT
GAGTCGATACTTCGGCGATCACCGCTTCCCTCATAATGTTTAACTTTGTTTTAGGGCGACTGCCCTGCTG
CGTAACATCGTTGCTGCTCCATAACATCAAACATCGACCCACGGCGTAACGCGCTTGCTGCTTGGATGCC
CGAGGCATAGACTGTACCCCAAAAAAACAGTCATAACAAGCCATGAAAACCGCCACTGCGCCGTTACCAC
CGCTGCGTTCGGTCAAGGTTCTGGACCAGTTGCGTGAGCGCATACGCTACTTGCATTACAGCTTACGAAC
CGAACAGGCTTATGTCCACTGGGTTCGTGCCTTCATCCGTTTCCACGGTGTGCGTCACCCGGCAACCTTG
GGTAGCAGCGAAGTCGAGGCATTTCTGTCCTGGCTGGAACAGAACTTATTATTTCCTTCCTCTTTTCTAC
AGTATTTAAAGATACCCCAAGAAGCTAATTATAACAAGACGAACTCCAATTCACTGTTCCTTGCATTCTA
AAACCTTAAATACCAGAAAACAGCTTTTTCAAAGTTGTTTTCAAAGTTGGCGTATAACATAGTATCGACG
GAGCCGATTTTGAAACCGCGGTGATCACAGGCAGCAACGCTCTGTCATCGTTACAATCAACATGCTACCC
TCCGCGAGATCATCCGTGTTTCAAACCCGGCAGCTTAGTTGCCGTTCTTCCGAATAGCATCGGTAACATG
AGCAAAGTCTGCCGCCTTACAACGGCTCTCCCGCTGACGCCGTCCCGGACTGATGGGCTGCCTGTATCGA
GTGGTGATTTTGTGCCGAGCTGCCGGTCGGGGAGCTGTTGGCTGGCTGGTGGCAGGATATATTGTGGTGT
AAACATAACGGATCCGGTCTCAAATGAATGGTAGACACTTTATTAGTTAGATCCGCTGTTATTCTGCACG
ATTGCGCTTGCCGGTGGAAATTTAAGGACGAGTGTAGTGCACTCACCCTTAGCCTTCAGCGTGACAAGAT
TAGGGTAGCACCGGAAACAGCGATTTTACGGACAGATAGTACAGTCTGAGACTCAGTCACTGGTCCCTAA
ACGGGAGCCGGTACGTCGGCGGTAGCTTTGAGACCGGATCCTGACAGGATATATTGGCGGGTAAACCTAA
GAGAAAAGAGCGTTTATTAGAATAATCGGATATTTAAAAGGGCGTGAAAAGGTTTATCCGTTCGTCCATT
TGTATGTGCATGCCAACCACAGGGTTCCCCTCGGGATCAAAGTACTTTGATCCAACCCCTCCGCTGCTAT
AGTGCAGTCGGCTTCTGACGTTCAGTGCAGCCGTCATCTGAAAACGACATGTCGCACAAGTCCTAAGTTA
CGCGACAGGCTGCCGCCCTGCCCTTTTCCTGGCGTTTTCTTGTCGCGTGTTTTAGTCGCATAAAGTAGAA
TACTTGCGACTAGAACCGGAGACATTACGCCATGAACAAGAGCGCCGCCGCTGGCCTGCTGGGCTATGCC
CGCGTCAGCACCGACGACCAGGACTTGACCAACCAACGGGCCGAACTGCACGCGGCCGGCTGCACCAAGC
TGTTTTCCGAGAAGATCACCGGCACCAGGCGCGACCGCCCGGAGCTGGCCAGGATGCTTGACCACCTACG
CCCTGGCGACGTTGTGACAGTGACCAGGCTAGACCGCCTGGCCCGCAGCACCCGCGACCTACTGGACATT
GCCGAGCGCATCCAGGAGGCCGGCGCGGGCCTGCGTAGCCTGGCAGAGCCGTGGGCCGACACCACCACGC
CGGCCGGCCGCATGGTGTTGACCGTGTTCGCCGGCATTGCCGAGTTCGAGCGTTCCCTAATCATCGACCG
CACCCGGAGCGGGCGCGAGGCCGCCAAGGCCCGAGGCGTGAAGTTTGGCCCCCGCCCTACCCTCACCCCG
GCACAGATCGCGCACGCCCGCGAGCTGATCGACCAGGAAGGCCGCACCGTGAAAGAGGCGGCTGCACTGC
TTGGCGTGCATCGCTCGACCCTGTACCGCGCACTTGAGCGCAGCGAGGAAGTGACGCCCACCGAGGCCAG
GCGGCGCGGTGCCTTCCGTGAGGACGCATTGACCGAGGCCGACGCCCTGGCGGCCGCCGAGAATGAACGC
CAAGAGGAACAAGCATGAAACCGCACCAGGACGGCCAGGACGAACCGTTTTTCATTACCGAAGAGATCGA
GGCGGAGATGATCGCGGCCGGGTACGTGTTCGAGCCGCCCGCGCACCTCTCAACCGTGCGGCTGCATGAA
ATCCTGGCCGGTTTGTCTGATGCCAAGCTGGCGGCCTGGCCGGCCAGCTTGGCCGCTGAAGAAACCGAGC
GCCGCCGTCTAAAAAGGTGATGTGTATTTGAGTAAAACAGCTTGCGTCATGCGGTCGCTGCGTATATGAT
GCGATGAGTAAATAAACAAATACGCAAGGGGAACGCATGAAGGTTATCGCTGTACTTAACCAGAAAGGCG
GGTCAGGCAAGACGACCATCGCAACCCATCTAGCCCGCGCCCTGCAACTCGCCGGGGCCGATGTTCTGTT
AGTCGATTCCGATCCCCAGGGCAGTGCCCGCGATTGGGCGGCCGTGCGGGAAGATCAACCGCTAACCGTT
GTCGGCATCGACCGCCCGACGATTGACCGCGACGTGAAGGCCATCGGCCGGCGCGACTTCGTAGTGATCG
ACGGAGCGCCCCAGGCGGCGGACTTGGCTGTGTCCGCGATCAAGGCAGCCGACTTCGTGCTGATTCCGGT
GCAGCCAAGCCCTTACGACATATGGGCCACCGCCGACCTGGTGGAGCTGGTTAAGCAGCGCATTGAGGTC
ACGGATGGAAGGCTACAAGCGGCCTTTGTCGTGTCGCGGGCGATCAAAGGCACGCGCATCGGCGGTGAGG
TTGCCGAGGCGCTGGCCGGGTACGAGCTGCCCATTCTTGAGTCCCGTATCACGCAGCGCGTGAGCTACCC
AGGCACTGCCGCCGCCGGCACAACCGTTCTTGAATCAGAACCCGAGGGCGACGCTGCCCGCGAGGTCCAG
GCGCTGGCCGCTGAAATTAAATCAAAACTCATTTGAGTTAATGAGGTAAAGAGAAAATGAGCAAAAGCAC
AAACACGCTAAGTGCCGGCCGTCCGAGCGCACGCAGCAGCAAGGCTGCAACGTTGGCCAGCCTGGCAGAC
ACGCCAGCCATGAAGCGGGTCAACTTTCAGTTGCCGGCGGAGGATCACACCAAGCTGAAGATGTACGCGG
TACGCCAAGGCAAGACCATTACCGAGCTGCTATCTGAATACATCGCGCAGCTACCAGAGTAAATGAGCAA
ATGAATAAATGAGTAGATGAATTTTAGCGGCTAAAGGAGGCGGCATGGAAAATCAAGAACAACCAGGCAC
CGACGCCGTGGAATGCCCCATGTGTGGAGGAACGGGCGGTTGGCCAGGCGTAAGCGGCTGGGTTGCCTGC
CGGCCCTGCAATGGCACTGGAACCCCCAAGCCCGAGGAATCGGCGTGAGCGGTCGCAAACCATCCGGCCC
GGTACAAATCGGCGCGGCGCTGGGTGATGACCTGGTGGAGAAGTTGAAGGCCGCGCAGGCCGCCCAGCGG
CAACGCATCGAGGCAGAAGCACGCCCCGGTGAATCGTGGCAAGCGGCCGCTGATCGAATCCGCAAAGAAT
CCCGGCAACCGCCGGCAGCCGGTGCGCCGTCGATTAGGAAGCCGCCCAAGGGCGACGAGCAACCAGATTT
TTTCGTTCCGATGCTCTATGACGTGGGCACCCGCGATAGTCGCAGCATCATGGACGTGGCCGTTTTCCGT
CTGTCGAAGCGTGACCGACGAGCTGGCGAGGTGATCCGCTACGAGCTTCCAGACGGGCACGTAGAGGTTT
CCGCAGGGCCGGCCGGCATGGCCAGTGTGTGGGATTACGACCTGGTACTGATGGCGGTTTCCCATCTAAC
CGAATCCATGAACCGATACCGGGAAGGGAAGGGAGACAAGCCCGGCCGCGTGTTCCGTCCACACGTTGCG
GACGTACTCAAGTTCTGCCGGCGAGCCGATGGCGGAAAGCAGAAAGACGACCTGGTAGAAACCTGCATTC
GGTTAAACACCACGCACGTTGCCATGCAGCGTACGAAGAAGGCCAAGAACGGCCGCCTGGTGACGGTATC
CGAGGGTGAAGCCTTGATTAGCCGCTACAAGATCGTAAAGAGCGAAACCGGGCGGCCGGAGTACATCGAG
ATCGAGCTAGCTGATTGGATGTACCGCGAGATCACAGAAGGCAAGAACCCGGACGTGCTGACGGTTCACC
CCGATTACTTTTTGATCGATCCCGGCATCGGCCGTTTTCTCTACCGCCTGGCACGCCGCGCCGCAGGCAA
GGCAGAAGCCAGATGGTTGTTCAAGACGATCTACGAACGCAGTGGCAGCGCCGGAGAGTTCAAGAAGTTC
TGTTTCACCGTGCGCAAGCTGATCGGGTCAAATGACCTGCCGGAGTACGATTTGAAGGAGGAGGCGGGGC
AGGCTGGCCCGATCCTAGTCATGCGCTACCGCAACCTGATCGAGGGCGAAGCATCCGCCGGTTCCTAATG
TACGGAGCAGATGCTAGGGCAAATTGCCCTAGCAGGGGAAAAAGGTCGAAAAGGACTCTTTCCTGTGGAT
AGCACGTACATTGGGAACCCAAAGCCGTACATTGGGAACCGGAACCCGTACATTGGGAACCCAAAGCCGT
ACATTGGGAACCGGTCACACATGTAAGTGACTGATATAAAAGAGAAAAAAGGCGATTTTTCCGCCTAAAA
CTCTTTAAAACTTATTAAAACTCTTAAAACCCGCCTGGCCTGTGCATAACTGTCTGGCCAGCGCACAGCC
GAAGTGCTGCAAAAAGCGCCTACCCTTCGGTCGCTGCGCTCCCTACGCCCCGCCGCTTCGCGTCGGCCTA
TCGCGGCCGCTGGCCGCTCAAAAATGGCTGGCCTACGGCCAGGCAATCTACCAGGGCGCGGACAAGCCGC
GCCGTCGCCACTCGACCGCCGGCGCCCACATCAAGGCACCCTGCCTCGCGCGTTTCGGTGATGACGGTGA
AAACCTCTGACACATGCAGCTCCCGGTGACGGTCACAGCTTGTCTGTAAGCGGATGCCGGGAGCAGACAA
GCCCGTCAGGGCGCGTCAGCGGGTGTTGGCGGGTGTCGGGGCGCAGCCATGACCCAGTCACGTAGCGATA
GCGGAGTGTATACTGGCTTAACTATGCGGCATCAGAGCAGATTGTACTGAGAGTGCACCATATGCGGTGT
GAAATACCGCACAGATGCGTAAGGAGAAAATACCGCATCAGGCGCTCATCCGCTTCCTCGCTCACTGACT
CGCTGCGCTCGGTCGTTCGGCTGCGGCGAGCGGTATCAGCTCACTCAAAGGCGGTAATACGGTTATCCAC
AGAATCAGGGGATAACGCAGGAAAGAACATGTGAGCAAAAGGCCAGCAAAA
